Addgene plasmid #154769: pAS_4xG1 PylT FLAG-G1 PylRS Y125A
Purpose: plasmid with 4xG1 PylT cassette and G1 PylRS Y125A for amber suppression in transient or stable, piggybac-mediated, integration
Depositing lab: Simon Elsaesser. Depositing organization: Karolinska Institutet. Publication: Site-Specific Incorporation of Two ncAAs for Two-Color Bioorthogonal Labeling and Crosslinking of Proteins on Live Mammalian Cells. Meineke B, Heimgartner J, Eirich J, Landreh M, Elsasser SJ. Cell Rep. 2020 Jun 23;31(12):107811. doi: 10.1016/j.celrep.2020.107811. PubMed 32579937.
Backbone
  Vector backbone: pAS
  Vector type: Mammalian Expression
  Selectable markers: Neomycin (select with G418)
Growth in bacteria
  Bacterial resistance: Ampicillin, 100 μg/mL
  Growth temperature: 37°C
  Growth strain: NEB Stable
  Copy number: High Copy
Gene/Insert
  Gene/Insert name: G1 PylRS (alt name: 1452364)
  Species: methanogenic archaeon mixed culture ISO4-G1
  Insert size (bp): 846
  Mutation: Y125A
  Entrez Gene: MJ_RS07805 (a.k.a. MJ_RS07805, MJ1460, MJ_1460)
  Promoter: EF1
  Tag / fusion protein: FLAG (N terminal on insert)
  Cloning method: Ligation Independent Cloning
Terms and licenses: Academic/Nonprofit Terms; Industry Terms: Not Available to Industry
How to cite: pAS_4xG1 PylT FLAG-G1 PylRS Y125A was a gift from Simon Elsaesser (Addgene plasmid # 154769 ; http://n2t.net/addgene:154769 ; RRID:Addgene_154769)
