[The description below was written by a language model from this plasmid's Addgene catalogue record and pLannotate feature annotations shown in this document.]
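Description:
pAS_4xG1 PylT FLAG-G1 PylRS Y125A is a 9.1 kb mammalian expression plasmid on the pAS backbone, built to supply both components of an orthogonal pyrrolysyl tRNA/synthetase pair for amber (UAG) stop codon suppression. It is propagated in E. coli through a high-copy ColE1/pUC-type origin with ampicillin resistance (AmpR under its own bla promoter), and also carries an f1 origin and remnants of a lacZα/lac promoter cloning region.

The protein-coding payload is an 846 bp pyrrolysyl-tRNA synthetase from the methanogenic archaeon mixed culture ISO4-G1, carrying a Y125A substitution and an N-terminal FLAG tag. The record does not say what the mutation does, though changes of this kind are generally used to alter the range of non-canonical amino acids accepted. Expression is driven by an EF1 promoter, annotated as the EF-1α core promoter followed by a truncated HTLV-1 5' LTR segment, a common composite arrangement. Downstream, an EMCV IRES links the synthetase to a NeoR/KanR gene on the same transcript, so G418 selection enriches for cells expressing the synthetase. A WPRE fragment and an SV40 polyadenylation signal complete the unit.

According to the name and purpose, the plasmid also holds four copies of the cognate G1 PylT tRNA cassette and can be integrated by piggyBac transposition. Neither the tRNA repeats nor the transposon terminal repeats were picked up by the automated annotation, which leaves large unannotated stretches. Short hits to a lambda phage portal protein are probably incidental matches. The plasmid is intended for transient transfection or stable integration to enable site-specific non-canonical amino acid incorporation, as applied to bioorthogonal labeling and crosslinking of proteins on live mammalian cells.
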