Features (pLannotate 1.2.2; 19 found; start..end, strand, type, name):
      5..160     -  CDS            lacZα (fragment): LacZα fragment of β-galactosidase; lacZ fragment
    162..281     +  CDS            B (fragment): PORTL_LAMBD - Experimental evidence at protein level: Swiss-Prot protein existence level 1. Forms the portal vertex of the capsid (PubMed:6228056, PubMed:6232391). This portal plays critical roles in head assembly, genome packaging, neck/tail attachment, and genome ejection (Probable). The portal protein multimerizes as a single ring-shaped homododecamer arranged around a central channel (PubMed:6232391). Binds to the terminase subunits to form the packaging machine (PubMed:7799432). From Escherichia phage lambda (Bacteriophage lambda).
   2154..2365    +  promoter       EF-1α core promoter: core promoter for human elongation factor EF-1α
   2378..2646    +  LTR            5' LTR (truncated): truncated 5' long terminal repeat (LTR) from human T-cell leukemia virus (HTLV) type 1
   2690..2710    +  CDS            FLAG (fragment): FLAG® epitope tag, followed by an enterokinase cleavage site
   3554..4126    +  misc_feature   IRES: internal ribosome entry site (IRES) of the encephalomyocarditis virus (EMCV)
   4135..4929    +  CDS            NeoR/KanR: aminoglycoside phosphotransferase from Tn5; aph(3')-II (or nptII); confers resistance to neomycin, kanamycin, and G418 (Geneticin®)
   4936..5042    +  misc_feature   WPRE (fragment): woodchuck hepatitis virus posttranscriptional regulatory element
   5051..5172    +  polyA_signal   SV40 poly(A) signal: SV40 polyadenylation signal
   5190..5282    +  ncRNA          G-CSF SLDE: Accession: RF00183 - G-CSF factor stem-loop destabilising element (SLDE)
   5979..6446    +  CDS            B (fragment): PORTL_LAMBD - Experimental evidence at protein level: Swiss-Prot protein existence level 1. Forms the portal vertex of the capsid (PubMed:6228056, PubMed:6232391). This portal plays critical roles in head assembly, genome packaging, neck/tail attachment, and genome ejection (Probable). The portal protein multimerizes as a single ring-shaped homododecamer arranged around a central channel (PubMed:6232391). Binds to the terminase subunits to form the packaging machine (PubMed:7799432). From Escherichia phage lambda (Bacteriophage lambda).
   6484..6500    -  protein_bind   lac operator: The lac repressor binds to the lac operator to inhibit transcription in E. coli. This inhibition can be relieved by adding lactose or isopropyl-β-D-thiogalactopyranoside (IPTG). lac repressor encoded by lacI
   6508..6538    -  promoter       lac promoter: promoter for the E. coli lac operon
   6553..6574    -  protein_bind   CAP binding site: CAP binding activates transcription in the presence of cAMP. E. coli catabolite activator protein
   6587..6679    -  CDS            lacI (fragment): lac repressor; lacI; The lac repressor binds to the lac operator to inhibit transcription in E. coli. This inhibition can be relieved by adding lactose or isopropyl-β-D-thiogalactopyranoside (IPTG).
   6862..7450    -  rep_origin     ori: high-copy-number ColE1/pMB1/pBR322/pUC origin of replication
   7621..8481    -  CDS            AmpR: β-lactamase; bla; confers resistance to ampicillin, carbenicillin, and related antibiotics
   8482..8586    -  promoter       AmpR promoter: bla
   8639..9067    -  rep_origin     f1 ori (sequence partly withheld): f1 bacteriophage origin of replication; arrow indicates direction of (+) strand synthesis
>Addgene plasmid #154769 | pAS_4xG1 PylT FLAG-G1 PylRS Y125A | addgene full sequence | sequence record 309855 | Addgene NGS Result
CCCATTCGCCATTCAGGCTGCGCAACTGTTGGGAAGGGCGATCGGTGCGGGCCTCTTCGCTATTACGCCA
GCTGGCGAAAGGGGGATGTGCTGCAAGGCGATTAAGTTGGGTAACGCCAGGGTTTTCCCAGTCACGACGT
TGTAAAACGACGGCCAGTGAGCGCGCCTCGTTCATTCACGTTTTTGAACCCGTGGAGGACGGGCAGACTC
GCGGTGCAAATGTGTTTTACAGCGTGATGGAGCAGATGAAGATGCTCGACACGCTGCAGAACACGCAGCT
AGATTAACCCTAGAAAGATAATCATATTGTGACGTACGTTAAAGATAATCATGTGTAAAATTGACGCATG
TGTTTTATCGGTCTGTATATCGAGGTTTATTTATTAATTTGAATAGATATTAAGTTTTATTATATTTACA
CTTACATACTAATAATAAATTCAACAAACAATTTATTTATGTTTATTTATTTATTAAAAAAAACAAAAAC
TCAAAATTTCTTCTATAAAGTAACAAAACTTTTATGAGGGACAGCCCCCCCCCAAAGCCCCCAGGGATGT
AATTACGTCCCTCCCCCGCTAGGGGGCAGCAGCGAGCCGCCCGGGGCTCCGCTCCGGTCCGGCGCTCCCC
CCGCATCCCCGAGCCGGCAGCGTGCGGGGACAGCCCGGGCACGGGGAAGGTGGCACGGGATCGCTTTCCT
CTGAACGCTTCTCGCTGCTCTTTGAGCCTGCAGACACCTGGGGGGATACGGGGAAAAGGCCTCCACGGCC
AACTAGTAAAAACCGCACTTGTCCGAAAGGCCGGGGGGTCGAACCCCGCTTACAGGTTTTAGAGACCCGT
TTGCTCGCCGGAGCGCCCTCCGAGGTACCCAGGCGGCGCACAAGCTATATAAACCTGAAGGAAATCTCAA
CTTTACACTTAGGTCAAGTTACTTATCGTACTAGAGCTTCAGCAGGAAATTTAACTAAAATCTAATTTAA
CCAGCATAGCAAATATCATTTATTCCCAAAATGCTAAAGTTTGAGATAAACGGACTTGATTTCCGGCTGT
TTTGACACTATCCAGAATGCCTTGCAGATGGGTGGGGCATGCTAAATACTGCAGGCAAAAAAACCGCACT
TGTCCGAAAGGCCGGGGGGTCGAACCCCGCTTACAGGTTTTAGAGACCCGTTTGCTCGCCGGAGCGCCCT
CCGAGGTACCCAGGCGGCGCACAAGCTATATAAACCTGAAGGAAATCTCAACTTTACACTTAGGTCAAGT
TACTTATCGTACTAGAGCTTCAGCAGGAAATTTAACTAAAATCTAATTTAACCAGCATAGCAAATATCAT
TTATTCCCAAAATGCTAAAGTTTGAGATAAACGGACTTGATTTCCGGCTGTTTTGACACTATCCAGAATG
CCTTGCAGATGGGTGGGGCATGCTAAATACTGCAGCAAGAAAAACCGCACTTGTCCGAAAGGCCGGGGGG
TCGAACCCCGCTTACAGGTTTTAGAGACCCGTTTGCTCGCCGGAGCGCCCTCCGAGGTACCCAGGCGGCG
CACAAGCTATATAAACCTGAAGGAAATCTCAACTTTACACTTAGGTCAAGTTACTTATCGTACTAGAGCT
TCAGCAGGAAATTTAACTAAAATCTAATTTAACCAGCATAGCAAATATCATTTATTCCCAAAATGCTAAA
GTTTGTGATAAACGGACTTGATTTCCGGCTGTTTTGACACTATCCAGAATGCCTTGCAGATGGGTGGGGC
ATGCTAAATACTGCAGCGATAAAAACCGCACTTGTCCGAAAGGCCGGGGGGTCGAACCCCGCTTACAGGT
TTTAGAGACCCGTTTGCTCGCCGGAGCGCCCTCCGAGGTACCCAGGCGGCGCACAAGCTATATAAACCTG
AAGGAAATCTCAACTTTACACTTAGGTCAAGTTACTTATCGTACTAGAGCTTCAGCAGGAAATTTAACTA
AAATCTAATTTAACCAGCATAGCAAATATCATTTATTCCCAAAATGCTAAAGTTTGAGATAAACGGACTT
GATTTCCGGCTGTTTTGACACTATCCAGAATGCCTTGCAGATGGGTGGGGCATGCTAAATACTGCAGCTC
CAAGGCCACTAGTGCTCTAGAAAGGATCTGCGATCGCTCCGGTGCCCGTCAGTGGGCAGAGCGCACATCG
CCCACAGTCCCCGAGAAGTTGGGGGGAGGGGTCGGCAATTGAACGGGTGCCTAGAGAAGGTGGCGCGGGG
TAAACTGGGAAAGTGATGTCGTGTACTGGCTCCGCCTTTTTCCCGAGGGTGGGGGAGAACCGTATATAAG
TGCAGTAGTCGCCGTGAACGTTCTTTTTCGCAACGGGTTTGCCGCCAGAACACAGCTGAAGCTTCGAGGG
GCTCGCATCTCTCCTTCACGCGCCCGCCGCCCTACCTGAGGCCGCCATCCACGCCGGTTGAGTCGCGTTC
TGCCGCCTCCCGCCTGTGGTGCCTCCTGAACTGCGTCCGCCGTCTAGGTAAGTTTAAAGCTCAGGTCGAG
ACCGGGCCTTTGTCCGGCGCTCCCTTGGAGCCTACCTAGACTCAGCCGGCTCTCCACGCTTTGCCTGACC
CTGCTTGCTCAACTCTACGTCTTTGTTTCGTTTTCTGTTCTGCGCCGTTACAGATCCAAGCTGTGACCGG
CGCCTACTCTAGAGCTAGCCACCATGGACTACAAGGACGACGACGACAAGGTGGTCAAGTTCACCGACAG
CCAGATCCAGCACCTGATGGAATACGGCGACAACGATTGGAGCGAGGCCGAGTTCGAAGATGCCGCCGCT
AGAGACAAAGAGTTCAGCAGCCAGTTCAGCAAGCTGAAGTCCGCCAACGACAAGGGCCTGAAGGACGTGA
TCGCCAATCCTCGGAACGACCTGACCGACCTGGAAAACAAGATCAGAGAGAAGCTGGCCGCCAGAGGCTT
CATCGAGGTGCACACCCCTATCTTCGTGTCCAAGTCTGCCCTGGCCAAGATGACCATCACCGAGGATCAC
CCTCTGTTCAAACAGGTGTTCTGGATCGACGACAAGCGGGCCCTGAGGCCTATGCACGCCATGAACCTGG
CCAAAGTGATGAGAGAGCTGCGGGACCACACAAAGGGCCCCGTGAAGATCTTTGAGATCGGCAGCTGCTT
CCGGAAAGAGAGCAAGAGCAGCACCCACCTGGAAGAGTTCACCATGCTGAACCTGGTGGAAATGGGCCCC
GACGGCGATCCTATGGAACACCTGAAGATGTATATCGGCGACATCATGGACGCCGTGGGCGTCGAGTACA
CCACCAGCAGAGAAGAGTCCGACGTGTACGTGGAAACCCTGGACGTGGAAATCAACGGCACCGAAGTGGC
TAGCGGAGCCGTGGGACCTCACAAACTGGATCCTGCTCACGACGTGCACGAACCTTGGGCCGGAATCGGC
TTTGGCCTGGAAAGACTGCTGATGCTGAAGAACGGCAAGAGCAACGCCAGAAAGACCGGCAAGTCCATCA
CCTACCTGAACGGCTACAAGCTGGACTGATGAATCGATGGATCCGCGGCCGCGCCCCTCTCCCTCCCCCC
CCCCTAACGTTACTGGCCGAAGCCGCTTGGAATAAGGCCGGTGTGCGTTTGTCTATATGTTATTTTCCAC
CATATTGCCGTCTTTTGGCAATGTGAGGGCCCGGAAACCTGGCCCTGTCTTCTTGACGAGCATTCCTAGG
GGTCTTTCCCCTCTCGCCAAAGGAATGCAAGGTCTGTTGAATGTCGTGAAGGAAGCAGTTCCTCTGGAAG
CTTCTTGAAGACAAACAACGTCTGTAGCGACCCTTTGCAGGCAGCGGAACCCCCCACCTGGCGACAGGTG
CCTCTGCGGCCAAAAGCCACGTGTATAAGATACACCTGCAAAGGCGGCACAACCCCAGTGCCACGTTGTG
AGTTGGATAGTTGTGGAAAGAGTCAAATGGCTCTCCTCAAGCGTATTCAACAAGGGGCTGAAGGATGCCC
AGAAGGTACCCCATTGTATGGGATCTGATCTGGGGCCTCGGTGCACATGCTTTACATGTGTTTAGTCGAG
GTTAAAAAAACGTCTAGGCCCCCCGAACCACGGGGACGTGGTTTTCCTTTGAAAAACACGATAATACCTC
CGGAATGATTGAACAAGATGGATTGCACGCAGGTTCTCCGGCCGCTTGGGTGGAGAGGCTATTCGGCTAT
GACTGGGCACAACAGACAATCGGCTGCTCTGATGCCGCCGTGTTCCGGCTGTCAGCGCAGGGGCGCCCGG
TTCTTTTTGTCAAGACCGACCTGTCCGGTGCCCTGAATGAACTGCAGGACGAGGCAGCGCGGCTATCGTG
GCTGGCCGCGACGGGCGTTCCTTGCGCAGCTGTGCTCGACGTTGTCACTGAAGCGGGAAGGGACTGGCTG
CTATTGGGCGAAGTGCCGGGGCAGGATCTCCTGTCATCTCACCTTGCTCCTGCCGAGAAAGTATCCATCA
TGGCTGATGCAATGCGGCGGCTGCATACGCTTGATCCGGCTACCTGCCCATTCGACCACCAAGCGAAACA
TCGCATCGAGCGAGCACGTACTCGGATGGAAGCCGGTCTTGTCGATCAGGATGATCTGGACGAAGAGCAT
CAGGGGCTCGCGCCAGCCGAACTGTTCGCCAGGCTCAAGGCGCGCATGCCCGACGGCGAGGATCTCGTCG
TGACCCATGGCGATGCCTGCTTGCCGAATATCATGGTGGAAAATGGCCGCTTTTCTGGATTCATCGACTG
TGGCCGGCTGGGTGTGGCGGACCGCTATCAGGACATAGCGTTGGCTACCCGTGATATTGCTGAAGAGCTT
GGCGGCGAATGGGCTGACCGCTTCCTCGTGCTTTACGGTATCGCCGCTCCCGATTCGCAGCGCATCGCCT
TCTATCGCCTTCTTGACGAGTTCTTCTGAGTCGACAATCAACCTCTGGATTACAAAATTTGTGAAAGATT
GACTGGTATTCTTAACTATGTTGCTCCTTTTACGCTATGTGGATACGCTGCTTTAATGCCTTTGTATCAT
GCGTTAACTAAACTTGTTTATTGCAGCTTATAATGGTTACAAATAAAGCAATAGCATCACAAATTTCACA
AATAAAGCATTTTTTTCACTGCATTCTAGTTGTGGTTTGTCCAAACTCATCAATGTATCTTATCATGTCT
GGAATTGACTCAAATGATGTCAATTAGTCTATCAGAAGCTCATCTGGTCTCCCTTCCGGGGGACAAGACA
TCCCTGTTTAATATTTAAACAGCAGTGTTCCCAAACTGGGTTCTTATATCCCTTGCTCTGGTCAACCAGG
TTGCAGGGTTTCCTGTCCTCACAGGAACGAAGTCCCTAAAGAAACAGTGGCAGCCAGGTTTAGCCCCGGA
ATTGACTGGATTCCTTTTTTAGGGCCCATTGGTATGGCTTTTTCCCCGTATCCCCCCAGGTGTCTGCAGG
CTCAAAGAGCAGCGAGAAGCGTTCAGAGGAAAGCGATCCCGTGCCACCTTCCCCGTGCCCGGGCTGTCCC
CGCACGCTGCCGGCTCGGGGATGCGGGGGGAGCGCCGGACCGGAGCGGAGCCCCGGGCGGCTCGCTGCTG
CCCCCTAGCGGGGGAGGGACGTAATTACATCCCTGGGGGCTTTGGGGGGGGGCTGTCCCTGATATCTATA
ACAAGAAAATATATATATAATAAGTTATCACGTAAGTAGAACATGAAATAACAATATAATTATCGTATGA
GTTAAATCTTAAAAGTCACGTAAAAGATAATCATGCGTCATTTTGACTCACGCGGTCGTTATAGTTCAAA
ATCAGTGACACTTACCGCATTGACAAGCACGCCTCACGGGAGCTCCAAGCGGCGACTGAGATGTCCTAAA
TGCACAGCGACGGATTCGCGCTATTTAGAAAGAGAGAGCAATATTTCAAGAATGCATGCGTCAATTTTAC
GCAGACTATCTTTCTAGGGTTAATCTAGCTGCATCAGGATCATATCGTCGGGTCTTTTTTCCGGCTCAGT
CATCGCCCAAGCTGGCGCTATCTGGGCATCGGGGAGGAAGAAGCCCGTGCCTTTTCCCGCGAGGTTGAAG
CGGCATGGAAAGAGTTTGCCGAGGATGACTGCTGCTGCATTGACGTTGAGCGAAAACGCACGTTTACCAT
GATGATTCGGGAAGGTGTGGCCATGCACGCCTTTAACGGTGAACTGTTCGTTCAGGCCACCTGGGATACC
AGTTCGTCGCGGCTTTTCCGGACACAGTTCCGGATGGTCAGCCCGAAGCGCATCAGCAACCCGAACAATA
CCGGCGACAGCCGGAACTGCCGTGCCGGTGTGCAGATTAATGACAGCGGTGCGGCGCTGGGATATTACGT
CAGCGAGGACGGGTATCCTGGCTGGATGCCGCAGAAATGGACATGGATACCCCGTGAGTTACCCGGCGGG
CGCGCTTGGCGTAATCATGGTCATAGCTGTTTCCTGTGTGAAATTGTTATCCGCTCACAATTCCACACAA
CATACGAGCCGGAAGCATAAAGTGTAAAGCCTGGGGTGCCTAATGAGTGAGCTAACTCACATTAATTGCG
TTGCGCTCACTGCCCGCTTTCCAGTCGGGAAACCTGTCGTGCCAGCTGCATTAATGAATCGGCCAACGCG
CGGGGAGAGGCGGTTTGCGTATTGGGCGCTCTTCCGCTTCCTCGCTCACTGACTCGCTGCGCTCGGTCGT
TCGGCTGCGGCGAGCGGTATCAGCTCACTCAAAGGCGGTAATACGGTTATCCACAGAATCAGGGGATAAC
GCAGGAAAGAACATGTGAGCAAAAGGCCAGCAAAAGGCCAGGAACCGTAAAAAGGCCGCGTTGCTGGCGT
TTTTCCATAGGCTCCGCCCCCCTGACGAGCATCACAAAAATCGACGCTCAAGTCAGAGGTGGCGAAACCC
GACAGGACTATAAAGATACCAGGCGTTTCCCCCTGGAAGCTCCCTCGTGCGCTCTCCTGTTCCGACCCTG
CCGCTTACCGGATACCTGTCCGCCTTTCTCCCTTCGGGAAGCGTGGCGCTTTCTCATAGCTCACGCTGTA
GGTATCTCAGTTCGGTGTAGGTCGTTCGCTCCAAGCTGGGCTGTGTGCACGAACCCCCCGTTCAGCCCGA
CCGCTGCGCCTTATCCGGTAACTATCGTCTTGAGTCCAACCCGGTAAGACACGACTTATCGCCACTGGCA
GCAGCCACTGGTAACAGGATTAGCAGAGCGAGGTATGTAGGCGGTGCTACAGAGTTCTTGAAGTGGTGGC
CTAACTACGGCTACACTAGAAGAACAGTATTTGGTATCTGCGCTCTGCTGAAGCCAGTTACCTTCGGAAA
AAGAGTTGGTAGCTCTTGATCCGGCAAACAAACCACCGCTGGTAGCGGTGGTTTTTTTGTTTGCAAGCAG
CAGATTACGCGCAGAAAAAAAGGATCTCAAGAAGATCCTTTGATCTTTTCTACGGGGTCTGACGCTCAGT
GGAACGAAAACTCACGTTAAGGGATTTTGGTCATGAGATTATCAAAAAGGATCTTCACCTAGATCCTTTT
AAATTAAAAATGAAGTTTTAAATCAATCTAAAGTATATATGAGTAAACTTGGTCTGACAGTTACCAATGC
TTAATCAGTGAGGCACCTATCTCAGCGATCTGTCTATTTCGTTCATCCATAGTTGCCTGACTCCCCGTCG
TGTAGATAACTACGATACGGGAGGGCTTACCATCTGGCCCCAGTGCTGCAATGATACCGCGAGACCCACG
CTCACCGGCTCCAGATTTATCAGCAATAAACCAGCCAGCCGGAAGGGCCGAGCGCAGAAGTGGTCCTGCA
ACTTTATCCGCCTCCATCCAGTCTATTAATTGTTGCCGGGAAGCTAGAGTAAGTAGTTCGCCAGTTAATA
GTTTGCGCAACGTTGTTGCCATTGCTACAGGCATCGTGGTGTCACGCTCGTCGTTTGGTATGGCTTCATT
CAGCTCCGGTTCCCAACGATCAAGGCGAGTTACATGATCCCCCATGTTGTGCAAAAAAGCGGTTAGCTCC
TTCGGTCCTCCGATCGTTGTCAGAAGTAAGTTGGCCGCAGTGTTATCACTCATGGTTATGGCAGCACTGC
ATAATTCTCTTACTGTCATGCCATCCGTAAGATGCTTTTCTGTGACTGGTGAGTACTCAACCAAGTCATT
CTGAGAATAGTGTATGCGGCGACCGAGTTGCTCTTGCCCGGCGTCAATACGGGATAATACCGCGCCACAT
AGCAGAACTTTAAAAGTGCTCATCATTGGAAAACGTTCTTCGGGGCGAAAACTCTCAAGGATCTTACCGC
TGTTGAGATCCAGTTCGATGTAACCCACTCGTGCACCCAACTGATCTTCAGCATCTTTTACTTTCACCAG
CGTTTCTGGGTGAGCAAAAACAGGAAGGCAAAATGCCGCAAAAAAGGGAATAAGGGCGACACGGAAATGT
TGAATACTCATACTCTTCCTTTTTCAATATTATTGAAGCATTTATCAGGGTTATTGTCTCATGAGCGGAT
ACATATTTGAATGTATTTAGAAAAATAAACAAATAGGGGTTCCGCGCACATTTCCCCGAAAAGTGCCACC
TAAATTGTAAGCGTTAATATTTTGTTAAAATTCGCGTTAAATTTTTGTTAAATCAGCTCATTTTTTAACC
AATAGGCCGAAATCGGCAAAATCCCTTATAAATCAAAAGAATAGACCGAGATAGGGT
[37 nt withheld, positions 8738-8774]
AAAGAACGTGGACTCCAACGTCAAAGG
[49 nt withheld, positions 8802-8850]
T
[91 nt withheld, positions 8852-8942]
G
[124 nt withheld, positions 8944-9067]
